>Addgene plasmid #68259 | pICSL80036 | depositor full sequence | sequence record 119204 | pICSL80036 sequence 3464 bps
GCTTTGAGACCACGAAGTGGCTCTTCAGTGGACGAAAGGGCCTCGTGATACGCCTATTTTTATAGGTTAA
TGTCATGATAATAATGGTTTCTTAGACGTCAGGTGGCACTTTTCGGGGAAATGTGCGCGGAACCCCTATT
TGTTTATTTTTCTAAATACATTCAAATATGTATCCGCTCATGAGACAATAACCCTGATAAATGCTTCAAT
AATATTGAAAAAGGAAGAGTATGCGCTCACGCAACTGGTCCAGAACCTTGACCGAACGCAGCGGTGGTAA
CGGCGCAGTGGCGGTTTTCATGGCTTGTTATGACTGTTTTTTTGGGGTACAGTCTATGCCTCGGGCATCC
AAGCAGCAAGCGCGTTACGCCGTGGGTCGATGTTTGATGTTATGGAGCAGCAACGATGTTACGCAGCAGG
GCAGTCGCCCTAAAACAAAGTTAAACATCATGAGGGAAGCGGTGATCGCCGAAGTATCGACTCAACTATC
AGAGGTAGTTGGCGTCATCGAGCGCCATCTCGAACCGACGTTGCTGGCCGTACATTTGTACGGCTCCGCA
GTGGATGGCGGCCTGAAGCCACACAGCGATATTGATTTGCTGGTTACGGTGACCGTAAGGCTTGATGAAA
CAACGCGGCGAGCTTTGATCAACGACCTTTTGGAAACTTCGGCTTCCCCTGGAGAGAGCGAGATTCTCCG
CGCTGTAGAAGTCACCATTGTTGTGCACGACGACATCATTCCGTGGCGTTATCCAGCTAAGCGCGAACTG
CAATTTGGAGAATGGCAGCGCAATGACATTCTTGCAGGTATCTTCGAGCCAGCCACGATCGACATTGATC
TGGCTATCTTGCTGACAAAAGCAAGAGAACATAGCGTTGCCTTGGTAGGTCCAGCGGCGGAGGAACTCTT
TGATCCGGTTCCTGAACAGGATCTATTTGAGGCGCTAAATGAAACCTTAACGCTATGGAACTCGCCGCCC
GACTGGGCTGGCGATGAGCGAAATGTAGTGCTTACGTTGTCCCGCATTTGGTACAGCGCAGTAACCGGCA
AAATCGCGCCGAAGGATGTCGCTGCCGACTGGGCAATGGAGCGCCTGCCGGCCCAGTATCAGCCCGTCAT
ACTTGAAGCTAGACAGGCTTATCTTGGACAAGAAGAAGATCGCTTGGCCTCGCGCGCAGATCAGTTGGAA
GAATTTGTCCATTACGTAAAAGGCGAGATCACCAAGGTAGTCGGCAAATAACTGTCAGACCAAGTTTACT
CATATATACTTTAGATTGATTTAAAACTTCATTTTTAATTTAAAAGGATCTAGGTGAAGATCCTTTTTGA
TAATCTCATGACCAAAATCCCTTAACGTGAGTTTTCGTTCCACTGAGCGTCAGACCCCGTAGAAAAGATC
AAAGGATCTTCTTGAGATCCTTTTTTTCTGCGCGTAATCTGCTGCTTGCAAACAAAAAAACCACCGCTAC
CAGCGGTGGTTTGTTTGCCGGATCAAGAGCTACCAACTCTTTTTCCGAAGGTAACTGGCTTCAGCAGAGC
GCAGATACCAAATACTGTCCTTCTAGTGTAGCCGTAGTTAGGCCACCACTTCAAGAACTCTGTAGCACCG
CCTACATACCTCGCTCTGCTAATCCTGTTACCAGTGGCTGCTGCCAGTGGCGATAAGTCGTGTCTTACCG
GGTTGGACTCAAGACGATAGTTACCGGATAAGGCGCAGCGGTCGGGCTGAACGGGGGGTTCGTGCACACA
GCCCAGCTTGGAGCGAACGACCTACACCGAACTGAGATACCTACAGCGTGAGCTATGAGAAAGCGCCACG
CTTCCCGAAGGGAGAAAGGCGGACAGGTATCCGGTAAGCGGCAGGGTCGGAACAGGAGAGCGCACGAGGG
AGCTTCCAGGGGGAAACGCCTGGTATCTTTATAGTCCTGTCGGGTTTCGCCACCTCTGACTTGAGCGTCG
ATTTTTGTGATGCTCGTCAGGGGGGCGGAGCCTATGGAAAAACGCCAGCAACGCGGCCTTTTTACGGTTC
CTGGCCTTTTGCTGGCCTTTTGCTCACATGTTCTTTCCTGCGTTATCCCCTGATTCTGTGGATAACCGTA
TTACCGCCTTTGAGTGAGCTGATACCGCTCGCCGCAGCCGAACGACCGAGCGCAGCGAGTCAGTGAGCGA
GGAAGCGGAAGAGCGCCCAATACGCAAACCGCCTCTCCCCGCGCGTTGGCCGATTCATTAATCACTCTGT
GGTCTCAAATGAAAAAGCCTGAACTCACCGCGACGTCTGTCGAGAAGTTTCTGATCGAAAAGTTCGACAG
CGTCTCCGACCTGATGCAGCTCTCGGAGGGCGAAGAATCTCGTGCTTTCAGCTTCGATGTAGGAGGGCGT
GGATATGTCCTGCGGGTAAATAGCTGCGCCGATGGTTTCTACAAAGATCGTTATGTTTATCGGCACTTTG
CATCGGCCGCGCTCCCGATTCCGGAAGTGCTTGACATTGGGGAATTCAGCGAGAGCCTGACCTATTGCAT
CTCCCGCCGTGCACAGGGTGTCACGTTGCAAGACCTGCCTGAAACCGAACTGCCCGCTGTTCTGCAGGTA
AATTTCTAGTTTTTCTCCTTCATTTTCTTGGTTAGGACCCTTTTCTCTTTTTATTTTTTTGAGCTTTGAT
CTTTCTTTAAACTGATCTATTTTTTAATTGATTGGTTATGGTGTAAATATTACATAGCTTTAACTGATAA
TCTGATTACTTTATTTCGTGTGTCTATGATGATGATGATAACTGCAGCCGGTCGCGGAGGCCATGGATGC
GATCGCTGCGGCCGATCTTAGCCAGACGAGCGGGTTCGGCCCATTCGGACCGCAAGGAATCGGTCAATAC
ACTACATGGCGTGATTTCATATGCGCGATTGCTGATCCCCATGTGTATCACTGGCAAACTGTGATGGACG
ACACCGTCAGTGCGTCCGTCGCGCAGGCTCTCGATGAGCTGATGCTTTGGGCCGAGGACTGCCCCGAAGT
CCGGCACCTCGTGCACGCGGATTTCGGCTCCAACAATGTCCTGACGGACAATGGCCGCATAACAGCGGTC
ATTGACTGGAGCGAGGCGATGTTCGGGGATTCCCAATACGAGGTCGCCAACATCTTCTTCTGGAGGCCGT
GGTTGGCTTGTATGGAGCAGCAGACGCGCTACTTCGAGCGGAGGCATCCGGAGCTTGCAGGATCGCCGCG
GCTCCGGGCGTATATGCTCCGCATTGGTCTTGACCAACTCTATCAGAGCTTGGTTGACGGCAATTTCGAT
GATGCAGCTTGGGCGCAGGGTCGATGCGACGCAATCGTCCGATCCGGAGCCGGGACTGTCGGGCGTACAC
AAATCGCCCGCAGAAGCGCGGCCGTCTGGACCGATGGCTGTGTAGAAGTACTCGCCGATAGTGGAAACCG
ACGCCCCAGCACTCGTCCGAGGGCAAAGGAATAG
Features (pLannotate 1.2.2; 9 found; start..end, strand, type, name):
    126..230     +  promoter       AmpR promoter: bla
    221..301     -  CDS            int (fragment): INT2_ECOLX - Protein inferred from homology: Swiss-Prot protein existence level 3. Putative integrase believed to be involved in the insertion of antibiotic resistance genes into plasmids and transposons. From Escherichia coli.
    387..443     +  CDS            GmR (fragment): gentamycin acetyltransferase; aacC1; confers resistance to gentamycin
    450..1238    +  CDS            aadA: S3AD_ECOLX - Experimental evidence at protein level: Swiss-Prot protein existence level 1. Mediates bacterial resistance to the antibiotics streptomycin and spectinomycin. From Escherichia coli.
   1412..2000    +  rep_origin     ori: high-copy-number ColE1/pMB1/pBR322/pUC origin of replication
   2183..2232    +  CDS            lacI (fragment): lac repressor; lacI; The lac repressor binds to the lac operator to inhibit transcription in E. coli. This inhibition can be relieved by adding lactose or isopropyl-β-D-thiogalactopyranoside (IPTG).
   2249..2587    +  CDS            HygR (fragment): aminoglycoside phosphotransferase from E. coli; aph(4)-Ia; confers resistance to hygromycin
   2588..2777    +  intron         cat1 intron: castor bean catalase intron, modified
   2772..3464    +  CDS            HygR (fragment): aminoglycoside phosphotransferase from E. coli confers resistance to hygromycin
