[The description below was written by a language model from this plasmid's Addgene catalogue record and pLannotate feature annotations shown in this document.]
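Description:
pICSL80036 is a Level 0 Golden Gate (modular cloning) part plasmid of 3,464 bp, built in the pICH41308 acceptor backbone and classed as a synthetic biology vector. It is maintained in E. coli at high copy from a ColE1/pUC-type origin of replication. Selection is with spectinomycin through the aadA streptomycin/spectinomycin adenylyltransferase gene, which sits downstream of a bla-type (AmpR) promoter. The short integrase, gentamicin acetyltransferase and lacI fragments picked up by annotation look like remnants of the backbone's resistance cassette and cloning region rather than functional genes.

The payload is a coding-sequence module for hygromycin phosphotransferase II (hptII, aph(4)-Ia) from E. coli, which confers hygromycin resistance. The catalogue lists the insert as 1,026 bp. However, the feature table shows the HygR reading frame split into two fragments by a modified castor bean catalase (cat1) intron of about 190 bp, so the annotated region is longer than the stated insert size. An intron of this kind is generally used to prevent expression of a functional protein in bacteria, including Agrobacterium, while allowing spliced expression in plant cells. The record itself does not state this rationale.

The part was inserted with BpiI, and both sites were destroyed during cloning. No promoter or terminator for hptII is annotated, as expected for a CDS-only part that must be combined with separate regulatory modules in a higher-level transcription unit. The associated publication concerns Cas9-induced heritable mutations in barley and Brassica oleracea, so the part likely serves as a building block for plant selectable marker cassettes in transformation constructs.
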