Addgene plasmid #68259: pICSL80036
Purpose: Level 0 Golden Gate Part: Coding sequence, hygromycin phophotransferase II (Escherichia coli)
Depositing lab: Nicola Patron. Depositing organization: Sainsbury Laboratory, Norwich. Publication: Induction of targeted, heritable mutations in barley and Brassica oleracea using RNA-guided Cas9 nuclease. Lawrenson T, Shorinola O, Stacey N, Li C, Ostergaard L, Patron N, Uauy C, Harwood W. Genome Biol. 2015 Nov 30;16(1):258. doi: 10.1186/s13059-015-0826-7. PubMed 26616834.
Backbone
  Vector backbone: pICH41308 AddGene #47998
  Total vector size (bp): 3464
  Vector type: Synthetic Biology
Growth in bacteria
  Bacterial resistance: Spectinomycin, 50 μg/mL
  Growth temperature: 37°C
  Growth strain: DH5alpha
  Copy number: High Copy
Gene/Insert
  Gene/Insert name: Coding sequence, hygromycin phophotransferase II (Escherichia coli) (alt name: hptII)
  Species: E. coli
  Insert size (bp): 1026
  Cloning method: Restriction Enzyme; 5′ cloning site BpiI (destroyed during cloning); 3′ cloning site BpiI (destroyed during cloning)
  Sequencing primers: 5′ CGTTATCCCCTGATTCTGTGGATAAC; 3′ GTCTCATGAGCGGATACATATTTGAATG
Terms and licenses: Academic/Nonprofit Terms; Industry Terms: Not Available to Industry
How to cite: pICSL80036 was a gift from Nicola Patron (Addgene plasmid # 68259 ; http://n2t.net/addgene:68259 ; RRID:Addgene_68259)
