>Addgene plasmid #68259 | pICSL80036 | addgene partial sequence | sequence record 122221 | MoCloF 5'-agcgaggaagcggaagagcg-3'
TGGCCGATTCATTAATCACTCTGTGGTCTCAAATGAAAAAGCCTGAACTCACCGCGACGTCTGTCGAGAA
GTTTCTGATCGAAAAGTTCGACAGCGTCTCCGACCTGATGCAGCTCTCGGAGGGCGAAGAATCTCGTGCT
TTCAGCTTCGATGTAGGAGGGCGTGGATATGTCCTGCGGGTAAATAGCTGCGCCGATGGTTTCTACAAAG
ATCGTTATGTTTATCGGCACTTTGCATCGGCCGCGCTCCCGATTCCGGAAGTGCTTGACATTGGGGAATT
CAGCGAGAGCCTGACCTATTGCATCTCCCGCCGTGCACAGGGTGTCACGTTGCAAGACCTGCCTGAAACC
GAACTGCCCGCTGTTCTGCAGGTAAATTTCTAGTTTTTCTCCTTCATTTTCTTGGTTAGGACCCTTTTCT
CTTTTTATTTTTTTGAGCTTTGATCTTTCTTTAAACTGATCTATTTTTTAATTGATTGGTTATGGTGTAA
ATATTACATAGCTTTAACTGATAATCTGATTACTTTATTTCGTGTGTCTATGATGATGATGATAACTGCA
GCCGGTCGCGGAGGCCATGGATGCGATCGCTGCGGCCGATCTTAGCCAGACGAGCGGGTTCGGCCCATTC
GGACCGCAAGGAATCGGTCAATACACTACATGGCGTGATTTCATATGCGCGATTGCTGATCCCCATGTGT
ATCACTGGCAAACTGTGATGGACGACACCGTCAGTGCGTCCGTCGCGCAGGCTCTCGATGAGCTGATGCT
TTGGGCCGAGGACTGCCCCGAAGTCCGGCACCTCGTGCACGCGGATTTCGGCTCCAACAATGTCCTGACG
GACAATGGCCGCATAACAGCGGTCATTGACTGGAGCGAGGCGATGTTC
