>Addgene plasmid #68259 | pICSL80036 | addgene partial sequence | sequence record 122222 | MoCloR 5'-gccacctgacgtctaagaaacc-3'
ATAGGCGTATCACGAGGCCCTTTCGTCCACTGAAGAGCCACTTCGTGGTCTCAAAGCCTATTCCTTTGCC
CTCGGACGAGTGCTGGGGCGTCGGTTTCCACTATCGGCGAGTACTTCTACACAGCCATCGGTCCAGACGG
CCGCGCTTCTGCGGGCGATTTGTGTACGCCCGACAGTCCCGGCTCCGGATCGGACGATTGCGTCGCATCG
ACCCTGCGCCCAAGCTGCATCATCGAAATTGCCGTCAACCAAGCTCTGATAGAGTTGGTCAAGACCAATG
CGGAGCATATACGCCCGGAGCCGCGGCGATCCTGCAAGCTCCGGATGCCTCCGCTCGAAGTAGCGCGTCT
GCTGCTCCATACAAGCCAACCACGGCCTCCAGAAGAAGATGTTGGCGACCTCGTATTGGGAATCCCCGAA
CATCGCCTCGCTCCAGTCAATGACCGCTGTTATGCGGCCATTGTCCGTCAGGACATTGTTGGAGCCGAAA
TCCGCGTGCACGAGGTGCCGGACTTCGGGGCAGTCCTCGGCCCAAAGCATCAGCTCATCGAGAGCCTGCG
CGACGGACGCACTGACGGTGTCGTCCATCACAGTTTGCCAGTGATACACATGGGGATCAGCAATCGCGCA
TATGAAATCACGCCATGTAGTGTATTGACCGATTCCTTGCGGTCCGAATGGGCCGAACCCGCTCGTCTGG
CTAAGATCGGCCGCAGCGATCGCATCCATGGCCTCCGCGACCGGCTGCAGTTATCATCATCATCATAGAC
ACACGAAATAAAGTAATCAGATTATCAGTTAAAGCTATGTAA
